Addgene plasmid #211206: pBiT3.1-N_EIF3I:1-325
Purpose: Mammalian expression of full-length human EIF3I. N-terminal HiBiT tag.
Depositing lab: Cheryl Arrowsmith. Depositing organization: University of Toronto. Publication: A Target Class Ligandability Evaluation of WD40 Repeat-Containing Proteins. Ackloo S, Li F, Szewczyk M, Seitova A, Loppnau P, Zeng H, Xu J, Ahmad S, Arnautova YA, Baghaie AJ, Beldar S, Bolotokova A, Centrella PA, Chau I, Clark MA, Cuozzo JW, Dehghani-Tafti S, Disch JS, Dong A, Dumas A, Feng JA, Ghiabi P, Gibson E, Gilmer J, Goldman B, Green SR, Guie MA, Guilinger JP, Harms N, Herasymenko O, Houliston S, Hutchinson A, Kearnes S, Keefe AD, Kimani SW, Kramer T, Kutera M, Kwak HA, Lento C, Li Y, Liu J, Loup J, Machado RAC, Mulhern CJ, Perveen S, Righetto GL, Riley P, Shrestha S, Sigel EA, Silva M, Sintchak MD, Slakman BL, Taylor RD, Thompson J, Torng W, Underkoffler C, von Rechenberg M, Walsh RT, Watson I, Wilson DJ, Wolf E, Yadav M, Yazdi AK, Zhang J, Zhang Y, Santhakumar V, Edwards AM, Barsyte-Lovejoy D, Schapira M, Brown PJ, Halabelian L, Arrowsmith CH. J Med Chem. 2025 Jan 23;68(2):1092-1112. doi: 10.1021/acs.jmedchem.4c02010. Epub 2024 Nov 4. PubMed 39495097.
Backbone
  Vector backbone: pBiT3.1-N
  Backbone manufacturer: Promega
  Vector type: Mammalian Expression
  Selectable markers: Neomycin (select with G418)
Growth in bacteria
  Bacterial resistance: Kanamycin, 50 μg/mL
  Growth temperature: 37°C
  Growth strain: DH5alpha
  Copy number: High Copy
Gene/Insert
  Gene/Insert name: EIF3I:M1-A325
  Species: H. sapiens (human)
  Insert size (bp): 975
  Mutation: wild type
  Entrez Gene: EIF3I (a.k.a. EIF3S2, PRO2242, TRIP-1, TRIP1, eIF3-beta, eIF3-p36)
  Promoter: CMV
  Tag / fusion protein: MVSGWRLFKKISGSSGGSSG (N terminal on insert)
  Cloning method: Ligation Independent Cloning
  Sequencing primers: 5′ T7; 3′ TTGCTCAGCGGTGGCAGCAG
Resource information
  A portion of this plasmid was derived from a plasmid made by: Mammalian Gene Collection (BC000413)
Terms and licenses: Academic/Nonprofit Terms; Industry Terms: Not Available to Industry
Depositor comments: 5' Cloning Site: Xho1 (not destroyed), 3' Cloning Site: Xba1 (not destroyed).
How to cite: pBiT3.1-N_EIF3I:1-325 was a gift from Cheryl Arrowsmith (Addgene plasmid # 211206 ; http://n2t.net/addgene:211206 ; RRID:Addgene_211206)
