[The description below was written by a language model from this plasmid's Addgene catalogue record and pLannotate feature annotations shown in this document.]
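Description:
pBiT3.1-N_EIF3I:1-325 is a mammalian expression plasmid built on the Promega pBiT3.1-N backbone, carrying full-length wild-type human EIF3I (residues M1 to A325, 975 bp), a WD40-repeat subunit of translation initiation factor eIF3. The coding sequence derives from a Mammalian Gene Collection clone and was inserted by ligation-independent cloning between XhoI and XbaI sites that remain intact. Expression is driven by the CMV immediate-early enhancer and promoter, followed by a chimeric β-globin/immunoglobulin intron that improves transcript processing, and is terminated by an SV40 polyadenylation signal. A T7 promoter sits just upstream of the open reading frame and also serves as a sequencing primer site. The protein is fused at its N terminus to the short HiBiT peptide through a flexible glycine-serine linker. HiBiT complements the LgBiT fragment of NanoLuc luciferase to reconstitute luminescence.

The plasmid replicates at high copy in E. coli from a ColE1/pUC-type origin and is selected with kanamycin through a neo (nptII) gene under the bacterial EM7 promoter, with a single loxP site annotated just upstream. The catalogue lists neomycin/G418 as the mammalian selectable marker, but the feature table shows no eukaryotic promoter annotated directly upstream of neo. It does show a separate SV40 promoter-driven blasticidin S deaminase cassette with a synthetic poly(A) signal, which the catalogue entry does not mention, so the mammalian selection options should be checked against the sequence.

The associated work concerns ligandability of WD40-repeat proteins, so the construct is suited to luminescence-based quantification of EIF3I levels or stability in cells. The record does not specify a particular assay.
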