Features (pLannotate 1.2.2; 17 found; start..end, strand, type, name):
     24..105     -  polyA_signal   SV40 poly(A) signal: SV40 polyadenylation signal
    128..211     -  CDS            large T antigen (fragment): large T antigen from SV40 (simian virus 40)
    276..641     +  enhancer       CMV enhancer: human cytomegalovirus immediate early enhancer
    643..842     +  promoter       CMV promoter: human cytomegalovirus (CMV) immediate early promoter
    981..1113    +  intron         chimeric intron: chimera between introns from human β-globin and immunoglobulin heavy chain genes
   1157..1175    +  promoter       T7 promoter: promoter for bacteriophage T7 RNA polymerase
   1250..2224    +  CDS            EIF3I: EIF3I_HUMAN - Also known as EIF3S2 From Homo sapiens (Human).
   2255..2273    +  misc_feature   MCS (fragment): pUC18/19 multiple cloning site
   2322..2443    -  polyA_signal   SV40 poly(A) signal: SV40 polyadenylation signal
   2466..2534    -  CDS            large T antigen (fragment): large T antigen from SV40 (simian virus 40)
   2558..2591    +  protein_bind   loxP: Cre-mediated recombination occurs in the 8-bp core sequence (GCATACAT). Cre recombinase
   2601..2648    +  promoter       EM7 promoter: synthetic bacterial promoter&nbsp
   2680..3471    +  CDS            neo: KKA2_KLEPN - Also known as kan, nptII. Experimental evidence at protein level: Swiss-Prot protein existence level 1. Resistance to kanamycin, neomycin, paromomycin, ribostamycin, butirosin and gentamicin B. From Klebsiella pneumoniae.
   3632..4220    -  rep_origin     ori: high-copy-number ColE1/pMB1/pBR322/pUC origin of replication
   4346..4394    -  polyA_signal   poly(A) signal: synthetic polyadenylation signal
   4418..4816    -  CDS            BSD: blasticidin S deaminase; Aspergillus terreus BSD; confers resistance to blasticidin
   4847..5204    -  promoter       SV40 promoter: SV40 enhancer and early promoter
>Addgene plasmid #211206 | pBiT3.1-N_EIF3I:1-325 | addgene full sequence | sequence record 425903 | Addgene NGS Result
AAGACGCGTTAATTAAGACGTCGGCAGTGAAAAAAATGCTTTATTTGTGAAATTTGTGATGCTATTGCTT
TATTTGTAACCATTATAAGCTGCAATAAACAAGTTAACAACAACAATTGCATTCATTTTATGTTTCAGGT
TCAGGGGGAGGTGTGGGAGGTTTTTTAAAGCAAGTAAAACCTCTACAAATGTGGTATGGCTGATTATGAT
CCGCGGCCGCAATACGTCGACGTTATCAGCTGACTTCGTACGAGAGCCTAGGATTATGGCGCGCCACTAG
TTATTAATAGTAATCAATTACGGGGTCATTAGTTCATAGCCCATATATGGAGTTCCGCGTTACATAACTT
ACGGTAAATGGCCCGCCTGGCTGACCGCCCAACGACCCCCGCCCATTGACGTCAATAATGACGTATGTTC
CCATAGTAACGCCAATAGGGACTTTCCATTGACGTCAATGGGTGGAGTATTTACGGTAAACTGCCCACTT
GGCAGTACATCAAGTGTATCATATGCCAAGTCCGCCCCCTATTGACGTCAATGACGGTAAATGGCCCGCC
TGGCATTATGCCCAGTACATGACCTTACGGGACTTTCCTACTTGGCAGTACATCTACGTATTAGTCATCG
CTATTACCATGGTGATGCGGTTTTGGCAGTACACCAATGGGCGTGGATAGCGGTTTGACTCACGGGGATT
TCCAAGTCTCCACCCCATTGACGTCAATGGGAGTTTGTTTTGGCACCAAAATCAACGGGACTTTCCAAAA
TGTCGTAATAACCCCGCCCCGTTGACGCAAATGGGCGGTAGGCGTGTACGGTGGGAGGTCTATATAAGCA
GAGCTGGTTTAGTGAACCGTCAGATCACTAGAATCTTTATTGCGGTAGTTTATCACAGTTAAATTGCTAA
CGCAGTCAGTGCTTCTGACACAACAGTCTCGAACTTAAGCTGCAGAAGTTGGTCGTGAGGCACTGGGCAG
GTAAGTATCAAGGTTACAAGACAGGTTTAAGGAGACCAATAGAAACTGGGCTTGTCGAGACAGAGAAGAC
TCTTGCGTTTCTGATAGGCACCTATTGGTCTTACTGACATCCACTTTGCCTTTCTCTCCACAGGTGTCCA
CTCCCAGTTCAATTACAGCTCTTAAGGCTAGAGTATTAATACGACTCACTATAGGGGTTAGCGATCGCCA
TGGTGAGCGGCTGGCGGCTGTTCAAGAAGATTAGCGGGAGCTCCGGTGGCTCGAGCGGTATGAAGCCGAT
CCTACTGCAGGGCCATGAGCGGTCCATTACGCAGATTAAGTATAACCGCGAAGGAGACCTCCTCTTTACT
GTGGCCAAGGACCCTATCGTCAATGTATGGTACTCTGTGAATGGTGAGAGGCTGGGCACCTACATGGGCC
ATACCGGAGCTGTGTGGTGTGTGGACGCTGACTGGGACACCAAGCATGTCCTCACTGGCTCAGCTGACAA
CAGCTGTCGTCTCTGGGACTGTGAAACAGGAAAGCAGCTGGCCCTTCTCAAGACCAATTCGGCTGTCCGG
ACCTGCGGTTTTGACTTTGGGGGCAACATCATCATGTTCTCCACGGACAAGCAGATGGGCTACCAGTGCT
TTGTGAGCTTTTTTGACCTGCGGGATCCGAGCCAGATTGACAACAATGAGCCCTACATGAAGATCCCTTG
CAATGACTCTAAAATCACCAGTGCTGTTTGGGGACCCCTGGGGGAGTGCATCATCGCTGGCCATGAGAGT
GGAGAGCTCAACCAGTATAGTGCCAAGTCTGGAGAGGTGTTGGTGAATGTTAAGGAGCACTCCCGGCAGA
TCAACGACATCCAGTTATCCAGGGACATGACCATGTTTGTGACCGCGTCCAAGGACAACACAGCCAAGCT
TTTTGACTCCACAACTCTTGAACATCAGAAGACTTTCCGGACAGAACGTCCTGTCAACTCAGCTGCCCTC
TCCCCCAACTATGACCATGTGGTCCTGGGCGGTGGTCAGGAAGCCATGGATGTAACCACAACCTCCACCA
GGATTGGCAAGTTTGAGGCCAGGTTCTTCCATTTGGCCTTTGAAGAAGAGTTTGGAAGAGTCAAGGGTCA
CTTTGGACCTATCAACAGTGTTGCCTTCCATCCTGATGGCAAGAGCTACAGCAGCGGCGGCGAAGATGGT
TACGTCCGTATCCATTACTTCGACCCACAGTACTTCGAATTTGAGTTTGAGGCTTAATCTAGAGGTCAAG
CTTCGGGGGTTTAAACCTGCAGGCATGCAAGCTGATTTGGCTGCTGCCACCGCTGAGCAAGGCCGCTTCG
AGCAGACATGATAAGATACATTGATGAGTTTGGACAAACCACAACTAGAATGCAGTGAAAAAAATGCTTT
ATTTGTGAAATTTGTGATGCTATTGCTTTATTTGTAACCATTATAAGCTGCAATAAACAAGTTAACAACA
ACAATTGCATTCATTTTATGTTTCAGGTTCAGGGGGAGATGTGGGAGGTTTTTTTAAGCAAGTAAAACCT
CTACAAATGTGGTAAAATCTTAATTAAGACTTCTAATATAACTTCGTATAGCATACATTATACGAAGTTA
TGGTTCCACTGTTGACAATTAATCATCGGCATAGTATATCGGCATAGTATAATACGACAAGGTGAGGAAC
TAAACCCAGGAGGCAGATCATGATTGAACAAGATGGATTGCACGCAGGTTCTCCGGCCGCTTGGGTGGAG
AGGCTATTCGGCTATGACTGGGCACAACAGACAATCGGCTGCTCTGATGCCGCCGTGTTCCGGCTGTCAG
CGCAGGGGCGCCCGGTTCTTTTTGTCAAGACCGACCTGTCCGGTGCCCTGAATGAACTGCAGGACGAGGC
AGCGCGGCTATCGTGGCTGGCCACGACGGGCGTTCCTTGCGCAGCTGTGCTCGACGTTGTCACTGAAGCG
GGAAGGGACTGGCTGCTATTGGGCGAAGTGCCGGGGCAGGATCTCCTGTCATCTCACCTTGCTCCTGCCG
AGAAAGTATCCATCATGGCTGATGCAATGCGGCGGCTGCATACGCTTGATCCGGCTACCTGCCCATTCGA
CCACCAAGCGAAACATCGCATCGAGCGAGCACGTACTCGGATGGAAGCCGGTCTTGTCGATCAGGATGAT
CTGGACGAAGAGCATCAGGGGCTCGCGCCAGCCGAACTGTTCGCCAGGCTCAAGGCGCGCATGCCCGACG
GCGAGGATCTCGTCGTGACCCATGGCGATGCCTGCTTGCCGAATATCATGGTGGAAAATGGCCGCTTTTC
TGGATTCATCGACTGTGGCCGGCTGGGTGTGGCGGACCGCTATCAGGACATAGCGTTGGCTACCCGTGAT
ATTGCTGAAGAGCTTGGCGGCGAATGGGCTGACCGCTTCCTCGTGCTTTACGGTATCGCCGCTCCCGATT
CGCAGCGCATCGCCTTCTATCGCCTTCTTGACGAGTTCTTCTGATTCGAAATGACCGACCAAGCGACGCC
CAACCGGTATCAGCTCACTCAAAGGCGGTAATACGGTTATCCACAGAATCAGGGGATAACGCAGGAAAGA
ACATGTGAGCAAAAGGCCAGCAAAAGGCCAGGAACCGTAAAAAGGCCGCGTTGCTGGCGTTTTTCCATAG
GCTCCGCCCCCCTGACGAGCATCACAAAAATCGACGCTCAAGTCAGAGGTGGCGAAACCCGACAGGACTA
TAAAGATACCAGGCGTTTCCCCCTGGAAGCTCCCTCGTGCGCTCTCCTGTTCCGACCCTGCCGCTTACCG
GATACCTGTCCGCCTTTCTCCCTTCGGGAAGCGTGGCGCTTTCTCATAGCTCACGCTGTAGGTATCTCAG
TTCGGTGTAGGTCGTTCGCTCCAAGCTGGGCTGTGTGCACGAACCCCCCGTTCAGCCCGACCGCTGCGCC
TTATCCGGTAACTATCGTCTTGAGTCCAACCCGGTAAGACACGACTTATCGCCACTGGCAGCAGCCACTG
GTAACAGGATTAGCAGAGCGAGGTATGTAGGCGGTGCTACAGAGTTCTTGAAGTGGTGGCCTAACTACGG
CTACACTAGAAGGACAGTATTTGGTATCTGCGCTCTGCTGAAGCCAGTTACCTTCGGAAAAAGAGTTGGT
AGCTCTTGATCCGGCAAACAAACCACCGCTGGTAGCGGTGGTTTTTTTGTTTGCAAGCAGCAGATTACGC
GCAGAAAAAAAGGATTTCAAGAAGATCCTTTGATCTTTTCTACGGGGTCTGACGCTCAGTGGAACGAAAA
CTCACGTTAAGGGATTTTGGTCATGAGATTATCAAAAAGGATCTTCACCTAGATCCTTTTATAGTCCGGA
ATCGTCACACAAAAAACCAACACACAGATGTAATGAAAATAAAGATATTTTATTGCGGCCATCGTGATGG
CTAGAGTTTAGCCCTCCCACACATAACCAGAGGGCAGCAATTCACGAATCCCAACTGCCGTCGGCTGTCC
ATCACTGTCCTTCACTATGGCTTTGATCCCAGGATGCAGATCGAGAAGCACCTGTCGGCACCGTCCGCAG
GGGCTCAAGATGCCCCTGTTCTCATTTCCGATCGCGACGATACAAGTCAGGTTGCCAGCTGCCGCAGCAG
CAGCAGTGCCCAGCACCACGAGTTCTGCACAAGGTCCCCCAGTAAAATGATATACATTGACACCAGTGAA
GATGCGGCCGTCGCTAGAGAGAGCTGCGCTGGCGACGCTGTAGTCTTCAGAGATGGGGATGCTGTTGATT
GTAGCCGTTGCTCTTTCAATGAGGGTGGATTCTTCTTGAGACAAAGGCTTGGCCATGGTGGCGCTAGTGT
CAGAAGAATCGAGCTTTTTGCAAAAGCCTAGGCCTCCAAAAAAGCCTCCTCACTACTTCTGGAATAGCTC
AGAGGCCGAGGCGGCCTCGGCCTCTGCATAAATAAAAAAAATTAGTCAGCCATGGGGCGGAGAATGGGCG
GAACTGGGCGGAGTTAGGGGCGGGATGGGCGGAGTTAGGGGCGGGACTATGGTTGCTGACTAATTGAGAT
GCATGCTTTGCATACTTCTGCCTGCTGGGGAGCCTGGGGACTTTCCACACCTGGTTGCTGACTAATTGAG
ATGCATGCTTTGCATACTTCTGCCTGCTGGGGAGCCTGGGGACTTTCCACACCCTAACTGACACACATTC
CACAGCTGGTTCTTTCCGCCTCAGAAGGTACCTAACCAAGTTCCTCTTTCAGAGGTTATTTCAGGCCATG
GTGCTGCGC
