>Addgene plasmid #211206 | pBiT3.1-N_EIF3I:1-325 | depositor partial sequence | sequence record 411890 | Insert sequence
ATGAAGCCGATCCTACTGCAGGGCCATGAGCGGTCCATTACGCAGATTAAGTATAACCGCGAAGGAGACC
TCCTCTTTACTGTGGCCAAGGACCCTATCGTCAATGTATGGTACTCTGTGAATGGTGAGAGGCTGGGCAC
CTACATGGGCCATACCGGAGCTGTGTGGTGTGTGGACGCTGACTGGGACACCAAGCATGTCCTCACTGGC
TCAGCTGACAACAGCTGTCGTCTCTGGGACTGTGAAACAGGAAAGCAGCTGGCCCTTCTCAAGACCAATT
CGGCTGTCCGGACCTGCGGTTTTGACTTTGGGGGCAACATCATCATGTTCTCCACGGACAAGCAGATGGG
CTACCAGTGCTTTGTGAGCTTTTTTGACCTGCGGGATCCGAGCCAGATTGACAACAATGAGCCCTACATG
AAGATCCCTTGCAATGACTCTAAAATCACCAGTGCTGTTTGGGGACCCCTGGGGGAGTGCATCATCGCTG
GCCATGAGAGTGGAGAGCTCAACCAGTATAGTGCCAAGTCTGGAGAGGTGTTGGTGAATGTTAAGGAGCA
CTCCCGGCAGATCAACGACATCCAGTTATCCAGGGACATGACCATGTTTGTGACCGCGTCCAAGGACAAC
ACAGCCAAGCTTTTTGACTCCACAACTCTTGAACATCAGAAGACTTTCCGGACAGAACGTCCTGTCAACT
CAGCTGCCCTCTCCCCCAACTATGACCATGTGGTCCTGGGCGGTGGTCAGGAAGCCATGGATGTAACCAC
AACCTCCACCAGGATTGGCAAGTTTGAGGCCAGGTTCTTCCATTTGGCCTTTGAAGAAGAGTTTGGAAGA
GTCAAGGGTCACTTTGGACCTATCAACAGTGTTGCCTTCCATCCTGATGGCAAGAGCTACAGCAGCGGCG
GCGAAGATGGTTACGTCCGTATCCATTACTTCGACCCACAGTACTTCGAATTTGAGTTTGAGGCT
